>Addgene plasmid #8317 | pJ3 SHP2 WT | addgene full sequence | sequence record 133331 | Addgene NGS Result
CATATGGTGCACTCTCAGTACAATCTGCTCTGATGCCGCATAGTTAAGCCAGTATACACTCCGCTATCGC
TACGTGACTGGGTCATGGCTGCGCCCCGACACCCGCCAACACCCGCTGACGCGCCCTGACGGGCTTGTCT
GCTCCCGGCATCCGCTTACAGACAAGCTGTGACCGTCTCCGGGAGCTGCATGTGTCAGAGGTTTTCACCG
TCATCACCGAAACGCGCGAGGCAGCTGTGGAATGTGTGTCAGTTAGGGTGTGGAAAGTCCCCAGGCTCCC
CAGCAGGCAGAAGTATGCAAAGCATGCATCTCAATTAGTCAGCAACCAGGTGTGGAAAGTCCCCAGGCTC
CCCAGCAGGCAGAAGTATGCAAAGCATGCATCTCAATTAGTCAGCAACCATAGTCCCGCCCCTAACTCCG
CCCATCCCGCCCCTAACTCCGCCCAGTTCCGCCCATTCTCCGCCCCATGGCTGACTAATTTTTTTTATTT
ATGCAGAGGCCGAGGCCGCCTCGGCCTCTGAGCTATTCCAGAAGTAGTGAGGAGGCTTTTTTGGAGGCCT
AGGCTTTTGCAAAAGCTTCGATCGTCGACTCTAGAGGATCCCCGGGCGAGCTCGAATTCCGGGCGGGAGG
AAC
[1779 nt withheld, positions 634-2412]
TGAGAAAACCTGCCAAAACTTCAGCACAGAAATAGATGTGGACTTTCACCCTCTCCCTAAAAAGATCAAG
AACAGACGCAAGAAAGTTTATGTGAAGACAGAATTTGGATTTGGAAGGCTTGCAATGTGGTTGACTACCT
TTTGATAAGCAAAATTTGAAACCATTTAAAGACCGGAATTCATCGATGGTACCAGATCTTTGTGAAGGAA
CCTTACTTCTGTGGTGTGACATAATTGGACAAACTACCTACAGAGATTTAAAGCTCTAAGGTAAATATAA
AATTTTTAAGTGTATAATGTGTTAAACTACTGATTCTAATTGTTTGTGTATTTTAGATTCCAACCTATGG
AACTGATGAATGGGAGCAGTGGTGGAATGCCTTTAATGAGGAAAACCTGTTTTGCTCAGAAGAAATGCCA
TCTAGTGATGATGAGGCTACTGCTGACTCTCAACATTCTACTCCTCCAAAAAAGAAGAGAAAGGTAGAAG
ACCCCAAGGACTTTCCTTCAGAATTGCTAAGTTTTTTGAGTCATGCTGTGTTTAGTAATAGAACTCTTGC
TTGCTTTGCTATTTACACCACAAAGGAAAAAGCTGCACTGCTATACAAGAAAATTATGGAAAAATATTCT
GTAACCTTTATAAGTAGGCATAACAGTTATAATCATAACATACTGTTTTTTCTTACTCCACACAGGCATA
GAGTGTCTGCTATTAATAACTATGCTCAAAAATTGTGTACCTTTAGCTTTTTAATTTGTAAAGGGGTTAA
TAAGGAATATTTGATGTATAGTGCCTTGACTAGAGATCATAATCAGCCATACCACATTTGTAGAGGTTTT
ACTTGCTTTAAAAAACCTCCCACACCTCCCCCTGAACCTGAAACATAAAATGAATGCAATTGTTGTTGTT
AACTTGTTTATTGCAGCTTATAATGGTTACAAATAAAGCAATAGCATCACAAATTTCACAAATAAAGCAT
TTTTTTCACTGCATTCTAGTTGTGGTTTGTCCAAACTCATCAATGTATCTTATCATGTCTGGATCTCTGC
AGGTGGCACTTTTCGGGGAAATGTGCGCGGAACCCCTATTTGTTTATTTTTCTAAATACATTCAAATATG
TATCCGCTCATGAGACAATAACCCTGATAAATGCTTCAATAATATTGAAAAAGGAAGAGTATGAGTATTC
AACATTTCCGTGTCGCCCTTATTCCCTTTTTTGCGGCATTTTGCCTTCCTGTTTTTGCTCACCCAGAAAC
GCTGGTGAAAGTAAAAGATGCTGAAGATCAGTTGGGTGCACGAGTGGGTTACATCGAACTGGATCTCAAC
AGCGGTAAGATCCTTGAGAGTTTTCGCCCCGAAGAACGTTTTCCAATGATGAGCACTTTTAAAGTTCTGC
TATGTGGCGCGGTATTATCCCGTATTGACGCCGGGCAAGAGCAACTCGGTCGCCGCATACACTATTCTCA
GAATGACTTGGTTGAGTACTCACCAGTCACAGAAAAGCATCTTACGGATGGCATGACAGTAAGAGAATTA
TGCAGTGCTGCCATAACCATGAGTGATAACACTGCGGCCAACTTACTTCTGACAACGATCGGAGGACCGA
AGGAGCTAACCGCTTTTTTGCACAACATGGGGGATCATGTAACTCGCCTTGATCGTTGGGAACCGGAGCT
GAATGAAGCCATACCAAACGACGAGCGTGACACCACGATGCCTGTAGCAATGGCAACAACGTTGCGCAAA
CTATTAACTGGCGAACTACTTACTCTAGCTTCCCGGCAACAATTAATAGACTGGATGGAGGCGGATAAAG
TTGCAGGACCACTTCTGCGCTCGGCCCTTCCGGCTGGCTGGTTTATTGCTGATAAATCTGGAGCCGGTGA
GCGTGGGTCTCGCGGTATCATTGCAGCACTGGGGCCAGATGGTAAGCCCTCCCGTATCGTAGTTATCTAC
ACGACGGGGAGTCAGGCAACTATGGATGAACGAAATAGACAGATCGCTGAGATAGGTGCCTCACTGATTA
AGCATTGGTAACTGTCAGACCAAGTTTACTCATATATACTTTAGATTGATTTAAAACTTCATTTTTAATT
TAAAAGGATCTAGGTGAAGATCCTTTTTGATAATCTCATGACCAAAATCCCTTAACGTGAGTTTTCGTTC
CACTGAGCGTCAGACCCCGTAGAAAAGATCAAAGGATCTTCTTGAGATCCTTTTTTTCTGCGCGTAATCT
GCTGCTTGCAAACAAAAAAACCACCGCTACCAGCGGTGGTTTGTTTGCCGGATCAAGAGCTACCAACTCT
TTTTCCGAAGGTAACTGGCTTCAGCAGAGCGCAGATACCAAATACTGTCCTTCTAGTGTAGCCGTAGTTA
GGCCACCACTTCAAGAACTCTGTAGCACCGCCTACATACCTCGCTCTGCTAATCCTGTTACCAGTGGCTG
CTGCCAGTGGCGATAAGTCGTGTCTTACCGGGTTGGACTCAAGACGATAGTTACCGGATAAGGCGCAGCG
GTCGGGCTGAACGGGGGGTTCGTGCACACAGCCCAGCTTGGAGCGAACGACCTACACCGAACTGAGATAC
CTACAGCGTGAGCTATGAGAAAGCGCCACGCTTCCCGAAGGGAGAAAGGCGGACAGGTATCCGGTAAGCG
GCAGGGTCGGAACAGGAGAGCGCACGAGGGAGCTTCCAGGGGGAAACGCCTGGTATCTTTATAGTCCTGT
CGGGTTTCGCCACCTCTGACTTGAGCGTCGATTTTTGTGATGCTCGTCAGGGGGGCGGAGCCTATGGAAA
AACGCCAGCAACGCGGCCTTTTTACGGTTCCTGGCCTTTTGCTGGCCTTTTGCTCACATGTTCTTTCCTG
CGTTATCCCCTGATTCTGTGGATAACCGTATTACCGCCTTTGAGTGAGCTGATACCGCTCGCCGCAGCCG
AACGACCGAGCGCAGCGAGTCAGTGAGCGAGGAAGCGGAAGAGCGCCTGATGCGGTATTTTCTCCTTACG
CATCTGTGCGGTATTTCACACCG
Features (pLannotate 1.2.2; 12 found; start..end, strand, type, name):
    195..237     -  CDS            rop (fragment): Rop protein, which maintains plasmids at low copy number; rop
    244..573     +  promoter       SV40 promoter: SV40 enhancer and early promoter
    634..2412    +  CDS            PTPN11 (sequence withheld): PTN11_HUMAN - Also known as PTP2C, SHPTP2. Experimental evidence at protein level: Swiss-Prot protein existence level 1. Acts downstream of various receptor and cytoplasmic protein tyrosine kinases to participate in the signal transduction from the cell surface to the nucleus (PubMed:10655584, PubMed:18559669, PubMed:18829466, PubMed:26742426, PubMed:28074573). Positively regulates MAPK signal transduction pathway (PubMed:28074573). Dephosphorylates GAB1, ARHGAP35 and EGFR (PubMed:28074573). Dephosphorylates ROCK2 at 'Tyr-722' resulting in stimulation of its RhoA binding activity (PubMed:18559
   2607..2681    +  CDS            small t antigen (fragment): SV40 (simian virus 40) small t antigen
   2683..2748    +  intron         small t intron: SV40 (simian virus 40) small t antigen intron
   2878..2898    +  CDS            SV40 NLS: nuclear localization signal of SV40 (simian virus 40) large T antigen
   3217..3300    +  CDS            large T antigen (fragment): large T antigen from SV40 (simian virus 40)
   3323..3457    +  polyA_signal   SV40 poly(A) signal: SV40 polyadenylation signal
   3488..3592    +  promoter       AmpR promoter: bla
   3593..4453    +  CDS            AmpR: β-lactamase; bla; confers resistance to ampicillin, carbenicillin, and related antibiotics
   4624..5212    +  rep_origin     ori: high-copy-number ColE1/pMB1/pBR322/pUC origin of replication
   5398..93      -  misc_feature   bom (across the origin): basis of mobility region from pBR322
