[The description below was written by a language model from this plasmid's Addgene catalogue record and pLannotate feature annotations shown in this document.]
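Description:
pJ3 SHP2 WT is a mammalian expression plasmid built on the pJ3omega backbone (about 3.5 kb) that carries wild-type human SHP2, the SH2-domain-containing protein tyrosine phosphatase encoded by PTPN11 (also called SH-PTP2). It is propagated in E. coli as a high-copy plasmid through a ColE1/pUC-type origin and selected with ampicillin via a β-lactamase gene driven by its own promoter. A pBR322-derived bom region and a short remnant of rop reflect the ancestry of the bacterial portion. No mammalian selection marker is annotated or recorded.

The cDNA, catalogued as a roughly 2.3 kb insert, was cloned as an EcoRI fragment with both sites retained. In the sequenced 5.4 kb record, the annotated PTPN11 coding region lies in the sense orientation directly downstream of the SV40 enhancer and early promoter, which drives its transcription in mammalian cells. Downstream of the insert is an SV40-derived processing block consisting of the small t antigen intron followed by the SV40 polyadenylation signal, which provide splicing and 3′ end formation for the transcript. The small t, large T and SV40 NLS fragments annotated in this region are most likely vestigial pieces of that SV40 segment rather than expressed elements. No epitope tag or reporter is annotated.

The insert size (2,276 bp) and backbone size in the catalogue add up to slightly more than the sequenced length, so those figures are best treated as approximate. The construct is suited to expressing wild-type SHP2 in transfected mammalian cells. The associated publication concerns the requirements for this phosphatase in epidermal growth factor-driven cell cycle progression, and the "WT" in the name suggests use as a wild-type reference alongside mutant forms.
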