Addgene plasmid #8317: pJ3 SHP2 WT
Depositing lab: Ben Neel. Publication: Multiple requirements for SHPTP2 in epidermal growth factor-mediated cell cycle progression. Bennett AM, Hausdorff SF, O'Reilly AM, Freeman RM, Neel BG. Mol Cell Biol 1996 Mar;16(3):1189-202. PubMed 8622663.
Backbone
  Vector backbone: pJ3omega
  Backbone size w/o insert (bp): 3500
  Vector type: Mammalian Expression
Growth in bacteria
  Bacterial resistance: Ampicillin, 100 μg/mL
  Growth temperature: 37°C
  Growth strain: DH5alpha
  Copy number: High Copy
Gene/Insert
  Gene/Insert name: SHP2 (alt names: SH-PTP2; PTPN11)
  Species: H. sapiens (human)
  Insert size (bp): 2276
  GenBank ID: L03535
  Entrez Gene: PTPN11 (a.k.a. BPTP3, CFC, JMML, METCDS, NS1, PTP-1D, PTP2C, SH-PTP2, SH-PTP3, SHP2)
  Cloning method: Restriction Enzyme; 5′ cloning site EcoRI (not destroyed); 3′ cloning site EcoR1 (not destroyed)
  Sequencing primers: 5′ na
Terms and licenses: Academic/Nonprofit Terms; Industry Terms: Not Available to Industry
How to cite: pJ3 SHP2 WT was a gift from Ben Neel (Addgene plasmid # 8317 ; http://n2t.net/addgene:8317 ; RRID:Addgene_8317)
