>Addgene plasmid #8317 | pJ3 SHP2 WT | addgene partial sequence | sequence record 16949 | SV40pro-F 5'-TATTTATGCAGAGGCCGAGG-3'
CCCGCTNCNTCGAGTGTGAGGAGGCTTTTTTGGAGGCCTAGGCTTTTGCAAAAGCTTCGATCGTCGACTC
TAGAGGATCCCCGGGCGAGCTCGAATTCCGGGCGGGAGGAAC
[487 nt withheld, positions 113-599]
NACAGTNNAANGGGNCCTG
[158 nt withheld, positions 619-776]
TGCTGCTGAAATAGAAAGCAGAGTTCGAGAACTAGCAAATTAGCTGAGACCCNGATAAGTCA
